>Addgene plasmid #193662 | U6-sgRNA-pcr4 | addgene full sequence | sequence record 422138 | Addgene NGS Result
TATCGCCACTGGCAGCAGCCACTGGTAACAGGATTAGCAGAGCGAGGTATGTAGGCGGTGCTACAGAGTT
CTTGAAGTGGTGGCCTAACTACGGCTACACTAGAAGAACAGTATTTGGTATCTGCGCTCTGCTGAAGCCA
GTTACCTTCGGAAAAAGAGTTGGTAGCTCTTGATCCGGCAAACAAACCACCGCTGGTAGCGGTGGTTTTT
TTGTTTGCAAGCAGCAGATTACGCGCAGAAAAAAAGGATCTCAAGAAGATCCTTTGATCTTTTCTACGGG
GTCTGACGCTCAGTGGAACGAAAACTCACGTTAAGGGATTTTGGTCATGAGATTATCAAAAAGGATCTTC
ACCTAGATCCTTTTAAATTAAAAATGAAGTTTTAAATCAATCTAAAGTATATATGAGTAAACTTGGTCTG
ACAGTTACCAATGCTTAATCAGTGAGGCACCTATCTCAGCGATCTGTCTATTTCGTTCATCCATAGTTGC
CTGACTCCCCGTCGTGTAGATAACTACGATACGGGAGGGCTTACCATCTGGCCCCAGTGCTGCAATGATA
CCGCGAGACCCACGCTCACCGGCTCCAGATTTATCAGCAATAAACCAGCCAGCCGGAAGGGCCGAGCGCA
GAAGTGGTCCTGCAACTTTATCCGCCTCCATCCAGTCTATTAATTGTTGCCGGGAAGCTAGAGTAAGTAG
TTCGCCAGTTAATAGTTTGCGCAACGTTGTTGCCATTGCTACAGGCATCGTGGTGTCACGCTCGTCGTTT
GGTATGGCTTCATTCAGCTCCGGTTCCCAACGATCAAGGCGAGTTACATGATCCCCCATGTTGTGCAAAA
AAGCGGTTAGCTCCTTCGGTCCTCCGATCGTTGTCAGAAGTAAGTTGGCCGCAGTGTTATCACTCATGGT
TATGGCAGCACTGCATAATTCTCTTACTGTCATGCCATCCGTAAGATGCTTTTCTGTGACTGGTGAGTAC
TCAACCAAGTCATTCTGAGAATAGTGTATGCGGCGACCGAGTTGCTCTTGCCCGGCGTCAATACGGGATA
ATACCGCGCCACATAGCAGAACTTTAAAAGTGCTCATCATTGGAAAACGTTCTTCGGGGCGAAAACTCTC
AAGGATCTTACCGCTGTTGAGATCCAGTTCGATGTAACCCACTCGTGCACCCAACTGATCTTCAGCATCT
TTTACTTTCACCAGCGTTTCTGGGTGAGCAAAAACAGGAAGGCAAAATGCCGCAAAAAAGGGAATAAGGG
CGACACGGAAATGTTGAATACTCATACTCTTCCTTTTTCAATATTATTGAAGCATTTATCAGGGTTATTG
TCTCATGAGCGGATACATATTTGAATGTATTTAGAAAAATAAACAAATAGGGGTTCCGCGCACATTTCCC
CGAAAAGTGCCACCTGACGTCTAAGAAACCATTATTATCATGACATTAACCTATAAAAATAGGCGTATCA
CGAGGCCCTTTCGTCTCGCGCGTTTCGGTGATGACGGTGAAAACCTCTGACACATGCAGCTCCCGGAGAC
GGTCACAGCTTGTCTGTAAGCGGATGCCGGGAGCAGACAAGCCCGTCAGGGCGCGTCAGCGGGTGTTGGC
GGGTGTCGGGGCTGGCTTAACTATGCGGCATCAGAGCAGATTGTACTGAGAGTGCACCATATGCGGTGTG
AAATACCGCACAGATGCGTAAGGAGAAAATACCGCATCAGGCGCCATTCGCCATTCAGGCTGCGCAACTG
TTGGGAAGGGCGATCGGTGCGGGCCTCTTCGCTATTACGCCAGCTGGCGAAAGGGGGATGTGCTGCAAGG
CGATTAAGTTGGGTAACGCCAGGGTTTTCCCAGTCACGACGTTGTAAAACGACGGCCAGTGCCAAGCTTG
CATGCCTGCAGGTCGACGATTAAAAAAAAGGGCTCGTCCGGGATTTGAACCCGGGACCTCTCGCACCCTA
AGCGAGAATCATACCCCTAGACCAACGAGCCGCGATATACCTGCTGCTGGGAATTGTAGTATCTACACTT
AGTAGAAATTAAATCTCACCTTTTGAGCTGCTTATCTACACTTAGTAGAAATTCATTGGCCTCAACTGGA
CTCTACATCTACACTTAGTAGAAATTTGGGGCTGAGGCTGCTGGGTTCCATCTACACTTAGTAGAAATTC
GGTGTTTCGTCCTTTCCACAAGATATATAAAGCCAAGAAATCGAAATACTTTCAAGTTACGGTAAGCATA
TGATAGTCCATTTTAAAACATAATTTTAAAACTGCAAACTACCCAAGAAATTATTACTTTCTACGTCACG
TATTTTGTACTAATATCTTTGTGTTTACAGTCAAATTAATTCTAATTATCTCTCTAACAGCCTTGTATCG
TATATGCAAATATGAAGGAATCATGGGAAATAGGCCCTCTTCCTGCCCGACCTTGGTACCGGATCCAGTC
GACTGAATTGGAATCTCTAGAGGATCCCCGGGTACCGAGCTCGAATTCGTAATCATGGTCATAGCTGTTT
CCTGTGTGAAATTGTTATCCGCTCACAATTCCACACAACATACGAGCCGGAAGCATAAAGTGTAAAGCCT
GGGGTGCCTAATGAGTGAGCTAACTCACATTAATTGCGTTGCGCTCACTGCCCGCTTTCCAGTCGGGAAA
CCTGTCGTGCCAGCTGCATTAATGAATCGGCCAACGCGCGGGGAGAGGCGGTTTGCGTATTGGGCGCTCT
TCCGCTTCCTCGCTCACTGACTCGCTGCGCTCGGTCGTTCGGCTGCGGCGAGCGGTATCAGCTCACTCAA
AGGCGGTAATACGGTTATCCACAGAATCAGGGGATAACGCAGGAAAGAACATGTGAGCAAAAGGCCAGCA
AAAGGCCAGGAACCGTAAAAAGGCCGCGTTGCTGGCGTTTTTCCATAGGCTCCGCCCCCCTGACGAGCAT
CACAAAAATCGACGCTCAAGTCAGAGGTGGCGAAACCCGACAGGACTATAAAGATACCAGGCGTTTCCCC
CTGGAAGCTCCCTCGTGCGCTCTCCTGTTCCGACCCTGCCGCTTACCGGATACCTGTCCGCCTTTCTCCC
TTCGGGAAGCGTGGCGCTTTCTCATAGCTCACGCTGTAGGTATCTCAGTTCGGTGTAGGTCGTTCGCTCC
AAGCTGGGCTGTGTGCACGAACCCCCCGTTCAGCCCGACCGCTGCGCCTTATCCGGTAACTATCGTCTTG
AGTCCAACCCGGTAAGACACGACT
Features (pLannotate 1.2.2; 14 found; start..end, strand, type, name):
    425..1285    -  CDS            AmpR: β-lactamase; bla; confers resistance to ampicillin, carbenicillin, and related antibiotics
   1286..1390    -  promoter       AmpR promoter: bla
   1485..1520    +  CDS            rop (fragment): Rop protein, which maintains plasmids at low copy number; rop
   1622..1721    +  misc_feature   bom (fragment): basis of mobility region from pBR322
   1727..1881    -  CDS            lacZα (fragment): LacZα fragment of β-galactosidase; lacZ fragment
   1884..1907    -  misc_feature   MCS (fragment): pUC18/19 multiple cloning site
   1919..1990    -  ncRNA          tRNA: Accession: RF00005 - tRNA
   2179..2419    -  promoter       U6 promoter: RNA polymerase III promoter for human U6 snRNA
   2465..2498    -  misc_feature   MCS (fragment): pUC18/19 multiple cloning site
   2532..2548    -  protein_bind   lac operator: The lac repressor binds to the lac operator to inhibit transcription in E. coli. This inhibition can be relieved by adding lactose or isopropyl-β-D-thiogalactopyranoside (IPTG). lac repressor encoded by lacI
   2556..2586    -  promoter       lac promoter: promoter for the E. coli lac operon
   2601..2622    -  protein_bind   CAP binding site: CAP binding activates transcription in the presence of cAMP. E. coli catabolite activator protein
   2635..2727    -  CDS            lacI (fragment): lac repressor; lacI; The lac repressor binds to the lac operator to inhibit transcription in E. coli. This inhibition can be relieved by adding lactose or isopropyl-β-D-thiogalactopyranoside (IPTG).
   2910..254     -  rep_origin     ori (across the origin): high-copy-number ColE1/pMB1/pBR322/pUC origin of replication
