[The description below was written by a language model from this plasmid's Addgene catalogue record and pLannotate feature annotations shown in this document.]
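Description:
U6-sgRNA-pcr4 is a small (about 3.2 kb) mammalian expression plasmid that delivers a multiplexed guide RNA array for LbCas12a. The catalogue lists the backbone as pBR322, and the feature table shows remnants consistent with that lineage (fragments of rop and the bom mobility region). It also shows pUC-style cloning elements: split pUC18/19 multiple cloning site fragments, a lacZα fragment, and the lac promoter, operator and CAP binding site. The plasmid is propagated in E. coli from a high-copy ColE1/pMB1-type origin and selected with ampicillin through the β-lactamase gene and its native promoter. No mammalian selection marker or reporter is annotated.

The payload sits within the disrupted cloning site. A human U6 RNA polymerase III promoter drives a single transcript carrying four tandem guide units directed at PUM1, GHR, HMGA2 and PUM2, followed by a tRNA element that is annotated just downstream of the array. Cas12a enzymes can process their own pre-crRNA arrays by cleaving at the direct repeats, so one Pol III transcript can yield several mature guides. The tRNA at the 3′ end would be expected to be cut by endogenous tRNA-processing enzymes and so define the end of the last guide, although the record does not state its role. The individual spacers and repeats are not annotated in the feature table, which leaves the region between the U6 promoter and the tRNA unlabelled.

The plasmid encodes no nuclease, so it is meant to be co-delivered with a separate LbCas12a-based effector. The associated publication concerns Cas12a variant-derived cytosine and adenine base editors, which points to use in simultaneous base editing at several genomic loci in mammalian cells.
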