Addgene plasmid #193662: U6-sgRNA-pcr4
Purpose: Expression of tandem pre-sgRNA array pcr4 for LbCas12a
Depositing lab: Liangxue Lai. Depositing organization: Guangzhou Institute of Biomedicine and Health (GIBH), Chinese Academy of Sciences. Publication: Multiplexed base editing through Cas12a variant-mediated cytosine and adenine base editors. Chen F, Lian M, Ma B, Gou S, Luo X, Yang K, Shi H, Xie J, Ge W, Ouyang Z, Lai C, Li N, Zhang Q, Jin Q, Liang Y, Chen T, Wang J, Zhao X, Li L, Yu M, Ye Y, Wang K, Wu H, Lai L. Commun Biol. 2022 Nov 2;5(1):1163. doi: 10.1038/s42003-022-04152-8. PubMed 36323848.
Backbone
  Vector backbone: pBR322
  Vector type: Mammalian Expression
Growth in bacteria
  Bacterial resistance: Ampicillin, 100 μg/mL
  Growth temperature: 37°C
  Growth strain: DH5alpha
  Copy number: High Copy
Gene/Insert
  Gene/Insert name: U6-PUM1-sgRNA-GHR-sgRNA-HMGA2-sgRNA-PUM2-sgRNA-tRNA
  gRNA/shRNA sequence: GGAACCCAGCAGCCTCAGCCCCA; GTAGAGTCCAGTTGAGGCCAATG; AAGCAGCTCAAAAGGTGAGATTT; ACTACAATTCCC12AGCAGCAGGTA
  Species: Synthetic
  Promoter: U6
  Cloning method: Unknown
  Sequencing primers: 5′ M13 rev
Terms and licenses: Academic/Nonprofit Terms; Industry Terms: Not Available to Industry
How to cite: U6-sgRNA-pcr4 was a gift from Liangxue Lai (Addgene plasmid # 193662 ; http://n2t.net/addgene:193662 ; RRID:Addgene_193662)
